Addgene plasmid #131373: pJW4.15
Purpose: expression of MBP:PAA-1 in C. elegans
Depositing lab: Geraldine Seydoux. Depositing organization: Johns Hopkins University and School of Medicine. Publication: Regulation of RNA granule dynamics by phosphorylation of serine-rich, intrinsically disordered proteins in C. elegans. Wang JT, Smith J, Chen BC, Schmidt H, Rasoloson D, Paix A, Lambrus BG, Calidas D, Betzig E, Seydoux G. Elife. 2014 Dec 23;4. doi: 10.7554/eLife.04591. PubMed 25535836.
Backbone
  Vector backbone: pMAL-c2X (MBP fusion)
  Backbone manufacturer: Jason Pellettieri
  Backbone size w/o insert (bp): 8356
  Vector type: Bacterial Expression
Growth in bacteria
  Bacterial resistance: Ampicillin, 100 μg/mL
  Growth temperature: 37°C
  Growth strain: DH5alpha
  Copy number: Unknown
Gene/Insert
  Gene/Insert name: paa-1
  Species: C. elegans (nematode)
  Insert size (bp): 1828
  Entrez Gene: paa-1
  Cloning method: Gateway Cloning
  Sequencing primers: 5′ ggtcgtcagactgtcgatgaag
Terms and licenses: Academic/Nonprofit Terms; Industry Terms: Not Available to Industry
How to cite: pJW4.15 was a gift from Geraldine Seydoux (Addgene plasmid # 131373 ; http://n2t.net/addgene:131373 ; RRID:Addgene_131373)
