[The description below was written by a language model from this plasmid's Addgene catalogue record and pLannotate feature annotations shown in this document.]
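Description:
pJW4.15 is a bacterial expression plasmid built on a Gateway-adapted version of pMAL-c2X, designed to produce the C. elegans protein PAA-1 as an N-terminal maltose-binding protein (MBP) fusion. The catalogue purpose line reads "expression of MBP:PAA-1 in C. elegans", but the vector type and every regulatory element in the feature table are for E. coli, so the construct is best understood as a plasmid for recombinant production of a nematode protein in bacteria. It replicates through a ColE1/pMB1-type origin accompanied by the pBR322 bom region and the rop gene, which moderates copy number. It also carries an M13 phage origin for single-stranded DNA production. Selection is by ampicillin through the bla (AmpR) cassette.

The expression unit is driven by the strong hybrid tac promoter with a downstream lac operator. The plasmid supplies its own lac repressor from a lacIq-promoted lacI gene, so transcription stays repressed until it is induced with IPTG. The MBP coding sequence lacks a signal peptide, so the fusion remains cytosolic. It is followed by an attB1 site, the paa-1 open reading frame and an attB2 site, the scars left by Gateway recombination of the insert into the destination vector. Remnants of the original polylinker and lacZα fragment lie downstream, followed by the rrnB T1 and T2 terminators. PAA-1 is the scaffolding subunit of the PP2A-type phosphatase containing the catalytic subunit LET-92. The MBP tag typically aids solubility and allows affinity purification on amylose resin, which suits the plasmid to making purified protein for in vitro biochemical work. The sequenced plasmid is 8,530 nt, which is smaller than the sum of the listed backbone and insert sizes; the record does not explain this difference.
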