Features (pLannotate 1.2.2; 22 found; start..end, strand, type, name):
      1..589     +  rep_origin     ori: high-copy-number ColE1/pMB1/pBR322/pUC origin of replication
    775..917     -  misc_feature   bom: basis of mobility region from pBR322
   1019..1210    -  CDS            rop: Rop protein, which maintains plasmids at low copy number; rop
   1227..1607    +  CDS            YPB1_ECOLX: Protein predicted: Swiss-Prot protein existence level 4. From Escherichia coli.
   1706..1783    +  promoter       lacIq promoter: lacI (mutant); In the lacIq allele, a single base change in the promoter boosts expression of the lacI gene about 10-fold.
   1784..2866    +  CDS            lacI: lac repressor; lacI; The lac repressor binds to the lac operator to inhibit transcription in E. coli. This inhibition can be relieved by adding lactose or isopropyl-β-D-thiogalactopyranoside (IPTG).
   2879..2900    +  protein_bind   CAP binding site: CAP binding activates transcription in the presence of cAMP. E. coli catabolite activator protein
   2919..2936    +  promoter       tet promoter (fragment): E. coli promoter for tetracycline efflux protein gene
   3109..3137    +  promoter       tac promoter: strong E. coli promoter; hybrid between the trp and lac UV5 promoters
   3145..3161    +  protein_bind   lac operator: The lac repressor binds to the lac operator to inhibit transcription in E. coli. This inhibition can be relieved by adding lactose or isopropyl-β-D-thiogalactopyranoside (IPTG). lac repressor encoded by lacI
   3231..4331    +  CDS            MBP: maltose binding protein from E. coli; malE (mutated); This version of the gene does not encode a signal sequence, so MBP will remain in the cytosol.
   4395..4419    +  protein_bind   attB1: mutant version of attB; recombination site for the Gateway® BP reaction BP Clonase™
   4422..6191    +  CDS            paa-1: 2AAA_CAEEL - Experimental evidence at protein level: Swiss-Prot protein existence level 1. Acts as a scaffolding protein for phosphatase let-92 and its regulatory subunits (Probable). Probably together with let-92 and regulatory subunit sur-6, regulates centriole duplication, microtubule outgrowth and mitotic spindle stability during early embryonic cell division by preventing the degradation of sas-5 and kinase zyg-1 (PubMed:23336080, PubMed:17218259). During vulva development, may play a role with phosphatase let-92 and regulatory subunit sur-6 in the induction of vulva cell precursors by po
   6249..6273    -  protein_bind   attB2: mutant version of attB; recombination site for the Gateway® BP reaction BP Clonase™
   6289..6315    +  misc_feature   MCS (fragment): pUC18/19 multiple cloning site
   6323..6477    +  CDS            lacZα (fragment): LacZα fragment of β-galactosidase; lacZ fragment
   6570..6685    +  ncRNA          5S rRNA: Accession: RF00001 - 5S ribosomal RNA
   6689..6775    +  terminator     rrnB T1 terminator: Escherichia coli rrnB; transcription terminator T1 from the E. coli rrnB gene
   6867..6894    +  terminator     rrnB T2 terminator: transcription terminator T2 from the E. coli rrnB gene
   6913..7004    +  promoter       AmpR promoter: bla
   7005..7865    +  CDS            AmpR: β-lactamase; bla; confers resistance to ampicillin, carbenicillin, and related antibiotics
   7907..8420    -  rep_origin     M13 ori (sequence partly withheld): M13 bacteriophage origin of replication; arrow indicates direction of (+) strand synthesis
>Addgene plasmid #131373 | pJW4.15 | addgene full sequence | sequence record 260181 | Addgene NGS Result
TTGAGATCCTTTTTTTCTGCGCGTAATCTGCTGCTTGCAAACAAAAAAACCACCGCTACCAGCGGTGGTT
TGTTTGCCGGATCAAGAGCTACCAACTCTTTTTCCGAAGGTAACTGGCTTCAGCAGAGCGCAGATACCAA
ATACTGTCCTTCTAGTGTAGCCGTAGTTAGGCCACCACTTCAAGAACTCTGTAGCACCGCCTACATACCT
CGCTCTGCTAATCCTGTTACCAGTGGCTGCTGCCAGTGGCGATAAGTCGTGTCTTACCGGGTTGGACTCA
AGACGATAGTTACCGGATAAGGCGCAGCGGTCGGGCTGAACGGGGGGTTCGTGCACACAGCCCAGCTTGG
AGCGAACGACCTACACCGAACTGAGATACCTACAGCGTGAGCTATGAGAAAGCGCCACGCTTCCCGAAGG
GAGAAAGGCGGACAGGTATCCGGTAAGCGGCAGGGTCGGAACAGGAGAGCGCACGAGGGAGCTTCCAGGG
GGAAACGCCTGGTATCTTTATAGTCCTGTCGGGTTTCGCCACCTCTGACTTGAGCGTCGATTTTTGTGAT
GCTCGTCAGGGGGGCGGAGCCTATGGAAAAACGCCAGCAACGCGGCCTTTTTACGGTTCCTGGCCTTTTG
CTGGCCTTTTGCTCACATGTTCTTTCCTGCGTTATCCCCTGATTCTGTGGATAACCGTATTACCGCCTTT
GAGTGAGCTGATACCGCTCGCCGCAGCCGAACGACCGAGCGCAGCGAGTCAGTGAGCGAGGAAGCGGAAG
AGCGCCTGATGCGGTATTTTCTCCTTACGCATCTGTGCGGTATTTCACACCGCATATATGGTGCACTCTC
AGTACAATCTGCTCTGATGCCGCATAGTTAAGCCAGTATACACTCCGCTATCGCTACGTGACTGGGTCAT
GGCTGCGCCCCGACACCCGCCAACACCCGCTGACGCGCCCTGACGGGCTTGTCTGCTCCCGGCATCCGCT
TACAGACAAGCTGTGACCGTCTCCGGGAGCTGCATGTGTCAGAGGTTTTCACCGTCATCACCGAAACGCG
CGAGGCAGCTGCGGTAAAGCTCATCAGCGTGGTCGTGCAGCGATTCACAGATGTCTGCCTGTTCATCCGC
GTCCAGCTCGTTGAGTTTCTCCAGAAGCGTTAATGTCTGGCTTCTGATAAAGCGGGCCATGTTAAGGGCG
GTTTTTTCCTGTTTGGTCACTGATGCCTCCGTGTAAGGGGGATTTCTGTTCATGGGGGTAATGATACCGA
TGAAACGAGAGAGGATGCTCACGATACGGGTTACTGATGATGAACATGCCCGGTTACTGGAACGTTGTGA
GGGTAAACAACTGGCGGTATGGATGCGGCGGGACCAGAGAAAAATCACTCAGGGTCAATGCCAGCGCTTC
GTTAATACAGATGTAGGTGTTCCACAGGGTAGCCAGCAGCATCCTGCGATGCAGATCCGGAACATAATGG
TGCAGGGCGCTGACTTCCGCGTTTCCAGACTTTACGAAACACGGAAACCGAAGACCATTCATGTTGTTGC
TCAGGTCGCAGACGTTTTGCAGCAGCAGTCGCTTCACGTTCGCTCGCGTATCGGTGATTCATTCTGCTAA
CCAGTAAGGCAACCCCGCCAGCCTAGCCGGGTCCTCAACGACAGGAGCACGATCATGCGCACCCGTGGCC
AGGACCCAACGCTGCCCGAAATTCCGACACCATCGAATGGTGCAAAACCTTTCGCGGTATGGCATGATAG
CGCCCGGAAGAGAGTCAATTCAGGGTGGTGAATGTGAAACCAGTAACGTTATACGATGTCGCAGAGTATG
CCGGTGTCTCTTATCAGACCGTTTCCCGCGTGGTGAACCAGGCCAGCCACGTTTCTGCGAAAACGCGGGA
AAAAGTGGAAGCGGCGATGGCGGAGCTGAATTACATTCCCAACCGCGTGGCACAACAACTGGCGGGCAAA
CAGTCGTTGCTGATTGGCGTTGCCACCTCCAGTCTGGCCCTGCACGCGCCGTCGCAAATTGTCGCGGCGA
TTAAATCTCGCGCCGATCAACTGGGTGCCAGCGTGGTGGTGTCGATGGTAGAACGAAGCGGCGTCGAAGC
CTGTAAAGCGGCGGTGCACAATCTTCTCGCGCAACGCGTCAGTGGGCTGATCATTAACTATCCGCTGGAT
GACCAGGATGCCATTGCTGTGGAAGCTGCCTGCACTAATGTTCCGGCGTTATTTCTTGATGTCTCTGACC
AGACACCCATCAACAGTATTATTTTCTCCCATGAAGACGGTACGCGACTGGGCGTGGAGCATCTGGTCGC
ATTGGGTCACCAGCAAATCGCGCTGTTAGCGGGCCCATTAAGTTCTGTCTCGGCGCGTCTGCGTCTGGCT
GGCTGGCATAAATATCTCACTCGCAATCAAATTCAGCCGATAGCGGAACGGGAAGGCGACTGGAGTGCCA
TGTCCGGTTTTCAACAAACCATGCAAATGCTGAATGAGGGCATCGTTCCCACTGCGATGCTGGTTGCCAA
CGATCAGATGGCGCTGGGCGCAATGCGCGCCATTACCGAGTCCGGGCTGCGCGTTGGTGCGGATATCTCA
GTAGTGGGATACGACGATACCGAAGACAGCTCATGTTATATCCCGCCGTTAACCACCATCAAACAGGATT
TTCGCCTGCTGGGGCAAACCAGCGTGGACCGCTTGCTGCAACTCTCTCAGGGCCAGGCGGTGAAGGGCAA
TCAGCTGTTGCCCGTCTCACTGGTGAAAAGAAAAACCACCCTGGCGCCCAATACGCAAACCGCCTCTCCC
CGCGCGTTGGCCGATTCATTAATGCAGCTGGCACGACAGGTTTCCCGACTGGAAAGCGGGCAGTGAGCGC
AACGCAATTAATGTAAGTTAGCTCACTCATTAGGCACAATTCTCATGTTTGACAGCTTATCATCGACTGC
ACGGTGCACCAATGCTTCTGGCGTCAGGCAGCCATCGGAAGCTGTGGTATGGCTGTGCAGGTCGTAAATC
ACTGCATAATTCGTGTCGCTCAAGGCGCACTCCCGTTCTGGATAATGTTTTTTGCGCCGACATCATAACG
GTTCTGGCAAATATTCTGAAATGAGCTGTTGACAATTAATCATCGGCTCGTATAATGTGTGGAATTGTGA
GCGGATAACAATTTCACACAGGAAACAGCCAGTCCGTTTAGGTGTTTTCACGAGCACTTCACCAACAAGG
ACCATAGCATATGAAAATCGAAGAAGGTAAACTGGTAATCTGGATTAACGGCGATAAAGGCTATAACGGT
CTCGCTGAAGTCGGTAAGAAATTCGAGAAAGATACCGGAATTAAAGTCACCGTTGAGCATCCGGATAAAC
TGGAAGAGAAATTCCCACAGGTTGCGGCAACTGGCGATGGCCCTGACATTATCTTCTGGGCACACGACCG
CTTTGGTGGCTACGCTCAATCTGGCCTGTTGGCTGAAATCACCCCGGACAAAGCGTTCCAGGACAAGCTG
TATCCGTTTACCTGGGATGCCGTACGTTACAACGGCAAGCTGATTGCTTACCCGATCGCTGTTGAAGCGT
TATCGCTGATTTATAACAAAGATCTGCTGCCGAACCCGCCAAAAACCTGGGAAGAGATCCCGGCGCTGGA
TAAAGAACTGAAAGCGAAAGGTAAGAGCGCGCTGATGTTCAACCTGCAAGAACCGTACTTCACCTGGCCG
CTGATTGCTGCTGACGGGGGTTATGCGTTCAAGTATGAAAACGGCAAGTACGACATTAAAGACGTGGGCG
TGGATAACGCTGGCGCGAAAGCGGGTCTGACCTTCCTGGTTGACCTGATTAAAAACAAACACATGAATGC
AGACACCGATTACTCCATCGCAGAAGCTGCCTTTAATAAAGGCGAAACAGCGATGACCATCAACGGCCCG
TGGGCATGGTCCAACATCGACACCAGCAAAGTGAATTATGGTGTAACGGTACTGCCGACCTTCAAGGGTC
AACCATCCAAACCGTTCGTTGGCGTGCTGAGCGCAGGTATTAACGCCGCCAGTCCGAACAAAGAGCTGGC
AAAAGAGTTCCTCGAAAACTATCTGCTGACTGATGAAGGTCTGGAAGCGGTTAATAAAGACAAACCGCTG
GGTGCCGTAGCGCTGAAGTCTTACGAGGAAGAGTTGGCGAAAGATCCACGTATTGCCGCCACTATGGAAA
ACGCCCAGAAAGGTGAAATCATGCCGAACATCCCGCAGATGTCCGCTTTCTGGTATGCCGTGCGTACTGC
GGTGATCAACGCCGCCAGCGGTCGTCAGACTGTCGATGAAGCCCTGAAAGACGCGCAGACTAATTCGAGC
TCGAACAACAACAACAATAACAATAACAACAACCTCGGGATCGAGGGAAGGATCACAAGTTTGTACAAAA
AAGCAGGCTTAATGTCGGTTGTCGAAGAAGCCACTGACGACGCGCTCTACCCGATTGCCGTGCTCATTGA
CGAGCTGCGCAACGAAGATGTCACGTTGCGACTGAACAGCATTCGCAAACTCTCCACAATCGCTTTGGCG
TTGGGTGTGGAGCGCACACGCAACGAGCTCATCCAATTTTTGACCGACACGATTTACGACGAAGATGAGG
TTCTGCTTGTGCTCGCCGAGCAACTCGGAAATTTCACTCCATTGGTCGGTGGTCCAGATCATGTTCATTG
TCTTCTCCTTCCACTTGAGAACTTGGCCACAGTCGAGGAGACCGTGGTCCGTGACAAAGCCGTTGAGAGT
CTCCGCAAAATCGCCGACAAGCACAGCTCGGCCTCATTGGAGGAGCATTTCGTGCCGATGCTCAGACGTT
TGGCCACTGGAGACTGGTTCACATCCCGTACCTCGGCTTGTGGGCTTTTCTCTGTTGTTTATCCACGTGT
CAGTCCAGCTATCAAGTCGGAATTGAAGAGCATGTTCCGAACCCTGTGCCGTGATGACACCCCAATGGTT
CGCCGTGCTGCTGCTGCAAAGCTCGGAGAGTTCGCAAAGGTGTTTGAGAAGACTGCCGTCATCGAGGGTC
TCCACTCCAGTCTCACTGATCTTCATGTTGATGAGCAAGATTCTGTTCGTTTGCTCACTGTCGAGTCAGC
CATCGCTTTCGGAACTCTCCTCGATAAGGCTAACAAGAAGAAACTCATCGAGCCAATTCTCATTGAATTG
TTCGATGACAAGTCGTGGAGAGTTCGTTATATGGTTGCCGAGAAGCTTATCGAGATTCAGAATGTCCTCG
GTGAGGATATGGATACCACACATCTCGTTAACATGTACACGAACCTTCTCAAGGATCCAGAGGGTGAGGT
TAGATGTGCTGCCACTCAGAGACTTCAGGAATTCGCTCTCAACTTGCCAGAGGACAAGCGTCAGAACATT
ATCTGCAACTCACTGCTCAACGTTGCCAAGGAATTGGTTACTGATGGGAATCAGCTCGTCAAGTCGGAAC
TCGCCGGTGTCATCATGGGACTTGCTCCACTGATTGGCAAGGAACAAACTGTCTCTGAGCTTCTCCCAAT
CTACATGCAGTTGCTTAACGATCAAACCCCAGAAGTTCGCCTCAATATTATTTCCAGTCTTGATAAGGTC
AATGAAGTGATCGGAGCAGCTCAATTGTCCACATCCCTCTTGCCAGCCATCGTTGGATTGGCCGAGGATG
GAAAATGGAGAGTTCGACTCGCAATTGTTCAATTCATGCCACTTCTTGCTTCCCAGTTGGGACAAGAATT
CTTCGATGAGAAGTTGCTTCCGCTTTGTTTGAACTGGCTTACCGACCATGTGTTCTCAATCCGCGAGGCA
TCGACCCTCATCATGAAGGAACTGACACAGAAGTTTGGAGGACAATGGGCTAGCACGAATATTGTACCAA
AAATGCAGAAACTTCAGAAGGACACCAACTACCTGCAGAGAATGACATGCTTGTTCTGTTTGAATACACT
CAGTGAGGCGATGACTCAGGAGCAGATTCTGAAGGAGATTATGCCAATTGTGAAAGATCTTGTCGAGGAT
GACGTGCCGAATGTCAGATTCAACGCCGCAAAGAGTTTGAAGCGAATTGGAAAGAACTTGACCCCAAGTA
CATTGACGTCCGAGGTGAAGCCACTGCTCGAGAAGCTCGGAAAAGATTCAGACTTTGACGTTCGATACTT
TTCAGAGGAAGCCAAGAACTCACTCGGCTTGTAATCGAACATATCGCTAGTCAAATTGGAATCTCTACAT
CTTCCACTTCTCAATCGGACCCAGCTTTCTTGTACAAAGTGGTGATATTTCAGAATTCGGATCCTCTAGA
GTCGACCTGCAGGCAAGCTTGGCACTGGCCGTCGTTTTACAACGTCGTGACTGGGAAAACCCTGGCGTTA
CCCAACTTAATCGCCTTGCAGCACATCCCCCTTTCGCCAGCTGGCGTAATAGCGAAGAGGCCCGCACCGA
TCGCCCTTCCCAACAGTTGCGCAGCCTGAATGGCGAATGGCAGCTTGGCTGTTTTGGCGGATGAGATAAG
ATTTTCAGCCTGATACAGATTAAATCAGAACGCAGAAGCGGTCTGATAAAACAGAATTTGCCTGGCGGCA
GTAGCGCGGTGGTCCCACCTGACCCCATGCCGAACTCAGAAGTGAAACGCCGTAGCGCCGATGGTAGTGT
GGGGTCTCCCCATGCGAGAGTAGGGAACTGCCAGGCATCAAATAAAACGAAAGGCTCAGTCGAAAGACTG
GGCCTTTCGTTTTATCTGTTGTTTGTCGGTGAACGCTCTCCTGAGTAGGACAAATCCGCCGGGAGCGGAT
TTGAACGTTGCGAAGCAACGGCCCGGAGGGTGGCGGGCAGGACGCCCGCCATAAACTGCCAGGCATCAAA
TTAAGCAGAAGGCCATCCTGACGGATGGCCTTTTTGCGTTTCTACAAACTCTTTTGTTTATTTTTCTAAA
TACATTCAAATATGTATCCGCTCATGAGACAATAACCCTGATAAATGCTTCAATAATATTGAAAAAGGAA
GAGTATGAGTATTCAACATTTCCGTGTCGCCCTTATTCCCTTTTTTGCGGCATTTTGCCTTCCTGTTTTT
GCTCACCCAGAAACGCTGGTGAAAGTAAAAGATGCTGAAGATCAGTTGGGTGCACGAGTGGGTTACATCG
AACTGGATCTCAACAGCGGTAAGATCCTTGAGAGTTTTCGCCCCGAAGAACGTTTCCCAATGATGAGCAC
TTTTAAAGTTCTGCTATGTGGCGCGGTATTATCCCGTGTTGACGCCGGGCAAGAGCAACTCGGTCGCCGC
ATACACTATTCTCAGAATGACTTGGTTGAGTACTCACCAGTCACAGAAAAGCATCTTACGGATGGCATGA
CAGTAAGAGAATTATGCAGTGCTGCCATAACCATGAGTGATAACACTGCGGCCAACTTACTTCTGACAAC
GATCGGAGGACCGAAGGAGCTAACCGCTTTTTTGCACAACATGGGGGATCATGTAACTCGCCTTGATCGT
TGGGAACCGGAGCTGAATGAAGCCATACCAAACGACGAGCGTGACACCACGATGCCTGTAGCAATGGCAA
CAACGTTGCGCAAACTATTAACTGGCGAACTACTTACTCTAGCTTCCCGGCAACAATTAATAGACTGGAT
GGAGGCGGATAAAGTTGCAGGACCACTTCTGCGCTCGGCCCTTCCGGCTGGCTGGTTTATTGCTGATAAA
TCTGGAGCCGGTGAGCGTGGGTCTCGCGGTATCATTGCAGCACTGGGGCCAGATGGTAAGCCCTCCCGTA
TCGTAGTTATCTACACGACGGGGAGTCAGGCAACTATGGATGAACGAAATAGACAGATCGCTGAGATAGG
TGCCTCACTGATTAAGCATTGGTAACTGTCAGACCAAGTTTACTCATATATACTTTAGATTGATT
[38 nt withheld, positions 7906-7943]
A
[37 nt withheld, positions 7945-7981]
ATTTTGTTAAAATTCGCGTTAAATTTTTGTTAAATCAGCTCATTTTTTAACCAATAGGCCGAAATCGGCA
AAATCCCTTATAAATCAAAAGAATAGACCGAGATAGGGT
[37 nt withheld, positions 8091-8127]
AAAGAACGTGGACTCCAACGTCAAAGG
[141 nt withheld, positions 8155-8295]
G
[125 nt withheld, positions 8297-8421]
AAAGGATCTAGGTGAAGATCCTTTTTGATAATCTCATGACCAAAATCCCTTAACGTGAGTTTTCGTTCCA
CTGAGCGTCAGACCCCGTAGAAAAGATCAAAGGATCTTC
